>Addgene plasmid #29412 | pLenti6-DJ1-V5-E18N | addgene partial sequence | sequence record 34775 | 29412 with pBABE-3
ACCGGTACGCGTAGAATCGAGACCGAGGAGAGGGTTAGGGATAGGCTTACCTTCGAACCGCGGGCCCTCT
AGACTCGAGCGGCCGCCACTGTGCTGGATATCAACCACTTTGTACAAGAAAGCTGGGTCGAATTCGCCCT
TCTTGTCTTTAAGAACAAGTGGAGCCTTCACTTGAGCCGCCACCTCCTTGCCATTCAGGGCTTCAACAAT
TGCAAGCGCAAACTCGAAGCTGGTCCCAGGCCCCCGGCTTGTAAGAATCAGGCCGTCTTTTTCCACACGA
TTCTCAGAGTAGGTGTAATGACCTCCATTCATCATTTTGTCTTTAGCAAGAGGGTGTGTTGTAACTTTAC
TTCCAAAACCTATTTCATGAGCCAACAGAGCAGTAGGACCTGCACAGATGGCGGCTATCAGGCCCTTCCG
GTTTTCCTGCTCCTTCAGTATCTCCTTCACAGCAGCAGACTCAGATAAATTCTGTGCGCCCAGATTACCT
CCTGGTAGAACCACCACATCATATGGTCCCTCTTTTTTTGCATCTTCAAGGCTGGCATCAGGACAAATGA
CCACATCACGGCTACACTGTACTGGGTCTTTTCCAGCCAGGCCTGCAACGGTGACCTTAATCCCAGCTCG
CCTCATGACATCTACAGGGATGACCGTGTTCATTTCCTCTGCTCCTTTAGCCAGGATGACCAGAGCTCTT
TTGGAAGCCATAAGGGCGAATTCGGAGCCTGCTTTTTTGTACAAACTTGTTGATATCTGCAGAATTCCAC
CACACTGGACTAGTGGATCCTCTAGAGTCGGTGTCTTCTATGGAGGTCAAAACAGCGTGGATGGCGTCTC
CAGGCGATCTGACGGTTCACTAAACGA
