[The description below was written by a language model from this plasmid's Addgene catalogue record.]
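Description:
pLenti6-DJ1-V5-E18N is a lentiviral mammalian expression plasmid built on the commercial pLenti6/V5-DEST backbone (about 9 kb without insert), into which the insert was introduced by Gateway recombination. It is maintained in bacteria as a high-copy plasmid under ampicillin selection. The record lists a recombination-deficient host strain, as is commonly chosen for lentiviral vectors because their repeated terminal sequences are prone to rearrangement. No feature table accompanies the entry, so the individual backbone elements (LTRs, packaging signal, origin of replication, any mammalian selection cassette) are not itemised here. The promoter is also not stated explicitly, although the use of a CMV forward primer for sequencing is consistent with a CMV promoter sitting upstream of the insert.

The payload is human DJ1, the product of the PARK7 gene, carrying a single amino-acid substitution of glutamate 18 to asparagine (E18N). The open reading frame is fused at its C terminus to a V5 epitope tag supplied by the backbone, which allows the mutant protein to be detected or immunoprecipitated with anti-V5 antibodies and distinguished from endogenous DJ-1.

As a lentiviral transfer vector, the plasmid can be packaged into viral particles for transduction and stable integration in mammalian cells, or transfected directly for expression. The record does not give a specific purpose. The design suits comparing the E18N point mutant with wild-type DJ-1 or other variants to examine how residue 18 contributes to the protein's behaviour in cells.
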