Addgene plasmid #29412: pLenti6-DJ1-V5-E18N
Depositing lab: Mark Cookson. Depositing organization: National Institute on Aging (NIA).
Backbone
  Vector backbone: pLenti6/V5-DEST
  Backbone manufacturer: Invitrogen
  Backbone size w/o insert (bp): 9000
  Vector type: Mammalian Expression, Lentiviral
Growth in bacteria
  Bacterial resistance: Ampicillin, 100 μg/mL
  Growth temperature: 37°C
  Growth strain: Stbl3
  Copy number: High Copy
Gene/Insert
  Gene/Insert name: DJ1
  Species: H. sapiens (human)
  Mutation: Glu18Asn
  GenBank ID: AF021819
  Entrez Gene: PARK7 (a.k.a. DJ-1, DJ1, GATD2, HEL-S-67p)
  Tag / fusion protein: V5 (C terminal on backbone)
  Cloning method: Gateway Cloning
  Sequencing primers: 5′ CMV-Fwd
Terms and licenses: Academic/Nonprofit Terms; Industry Terms: Not Available to Industry
How to cite: pLenti6-DJ1-V5-E18N was a gift from Mark Cookson (Addgene plasmid # 29412 ; http://n2t.net/addgene:29412 ; RRID:Addgene_29412)
